LOCUS       Exported 9906 bp ds-DNA circular SYN 13-MAY-2021
DEFINITION  Expresses full-length P. vivax MSP3.4 (PVX_097685) ectodomain in
            mammalian cells. C-terminal rat Cd4d3+4 tag, biotinylation sequence.
ACCESSION   .
VERSION     .
KEYWORDS    MSP3.4-bio
SOURCE      synthetic DNA construct
  ORGANISM  synthetic DNA construct
REFERENCE   1 (bases 1 to 9906)
  AUTHORS   Hostetler JB, Sharma S, Bartholdson SJ, Wright GJ, Fairhurst RM,
            Rayner JC
  TITLE     A Library of Plasmodium vivax Recombinant Merozoite Proteins Reveals
            New Vaccine Candidates and Protein-Protein Interactions.
  JOURNAL   PLoS Negl Trop Dis. 2015 Dec 23;9(12):e0004264. doi:
            10.1371/journal.pntd.0004264. eCollection 2015 Dec.
  PUBMED    26701602
REFERENCE   2 (bases 1 to 9906)
  AUTHORS   .
  TITLE     Direct Submission
  JOURNAL   Exported May 13, 2021 from SnapGene Server 1.1.58
            http://www.snapgene.com
FEATURES             Location/Qualifiers
     source          1..9906
                     /organism="synthetic DNA construct"
                     /mol_type="other DNA"
     enhancer        154..533
                     /label=CMV enhancer
                     /note="human cytomegalovirus immediate early enhancer"
     promoter        534..737
                     /label=CMV promoter
                     /note="human cytomegalovirus (CMV) immediate early
                     promoter"
     primer_bind     688..708
                     /label=CMV-F
                     /note="Human CMV immediate early promoter, forward primer"
     primer_bind     734..758
                     /label=LNCX
                     /note="Human CMV promoter, forward primer"
     primer_bind     1239..1258
                     /label=pMT2-F
                     /note="Synthetic intron, forward primer"
     regulatory      1281..1290
                     /regulatory_class="other"
                     /note="vertebrate consensus sequence for strong initiation
                     of translation (Kozak, 1987)"
     polyA_signal    5286..5341
                     /label=-beta-globin poly(A) signal
                     /note="rabbit beta-globin polyadenylation signal (Gil and
                     Proudfoot, 1987)"
     primer_bind     complement(5340..5359)
                     /label=rbglobpA-R
                     /note="Rabbit beta-globin polyA, reverse primer. Also
                     called rb-glob-pA-term-R"
     primer_bind     complement(7577..7595)
                     /label=pBRforEco
                     /note="pBR322 vectors, upsteam of EcoRI site, forward
                     primer"
     promoter        7663..7767
                     /gene="bla"
                     /label=AmpR promoter
     CDS             7768..8628
                     /codon_start=1
                     /gene="bla"
                     /product="beta-lactamase"
                     /label=AmpR
                     /note="confers resistance to ampicillin, carbenicillin, and
                     related antibiotics"
                     /translation="MSIQHFRVALIPFFAAFCLPVFAHPETLVKVKDAEDQLGARVGYI
                     ELDLNSGKILESFRPEERFPMMSTFKVLLCGAVLSRVDAGQEQLGRRIHYSQNDLVEYS
                     PVTEKHLTDGMTVRELCSAAITMSDNTAANLLLTTIGGPKELTAFLHNMGDHVTRLDRW
                     EPELNEAIPNDERDTTMPAAMATTLRKLLTGELLTLASRQQLIDWMEADKVAGPLLRSA
                     LPAGWFIADKSGAGERGSRGIIAALGPDGKPSRIVVIYTTGSQATMDERNRQIAEIGAS
                     LIKHW"
     primer_bind     complement(7986..8005)
                     /label=Amp-R
                     /note="Ampicillin resistance gene, reverse primer"
     rep_origin      8799..9387
                     /direction=RIGHT
                     /label=ori
                     /note="high-copy-number ColE1/pMB1/pBR322/pUC origin of
                     replication"
     primer_bind     9288..9307
                     /label=pBR322ori-F
                     /note="pBR322 origin, forward primer"
     primer_bind     9541..9558
                     /label=L4440
                     /note="L4440 vector, forward primer"
     protein_bind    9675..9696
                     /label=CAP binding site
                     /bound_moiety="E. coli catabolite activator protein"
                     /note="CAP binding activates transcription in the presence
                     of cAMP."
     promoter        9711..9741
                     /label=lac promoter
                     /note="promoter for the E. coli lac operon"
     protein_bind    9749..9765
                     /label=lac operator
                     /bound_moiety="lac repressor encoded by lacI"
                     /note="The lac repressor binds to the lac operator to
                     inhibit transcription in E. coli. This inhibition can be
                     relieved by adding lactose or
                     isopropyl-beta-D-thiogalactopyranoside (IPTG)."
     primer_bind     9754..9776
                     /label=M13/pUC Reverse
                     /note="In lacZ gene"
     primer_bind     9773..9789
                     /label=M13 rev
                     /note="common sequencing primer, one of multiple similar
                     variants"
     primer_bind     9773..9789
                     /label=M13 Reverse
                     /note="In lacZ gene. Also called M13-rev"
ORIGIN
        1 agatctatac attgaatcaa tattggcaat tagccatatt agtcattggt tatatagcat
       61 aaatcaatat tggctattgg ccattgcata cgttgtatct atatcataat atgtacattt
      121 atattggctc atgtccaata tgaccgccat gttgacattg attattgact agttattaat
      181 agtaatcaat tacggggtca ttagttcata gcccatatat ggagttccgc gttacataac
      241 ttacggtaaa tggcccgcct ggctgaccgc ccaacgaccc ccgcccattg acgtcaataa
      301 tgacgtatgt tcccatagta acgccaatag ggactttcca ttgacgtcaa tgggtggagt
      361 atttacggta aactgcccac ttggcagtac atcaagtgta tcatatgcca agtccgcccc
      421 ctattgacgt caatgacggt aaatggcccg cctggcatta tgcccagtac atgaccttac
      481 gggactttcc tacttggcag tacatctacg tattagtcat cgctattacc atggtgatgc
      541 ggttttggca gtacaccaat gggcgtggat agcggtttga ctcacgggga tttccaagtc
      601 tccaccccat tgacgtcaat gggagtttgt tttggcacca aaatcaacgg gactttccaa
      661 aatgtcgtaa taaccccgcc ccgttgacgc aaatgggcgg taggcgtgta cggtgggagg
      721 tctatataag cagagctcgt ttagtgaacc gtcagatcct cactctcttc cgcatcgctg
      781 tctgcgaggg ccagctgttg ggctcgcggt tgaggacaaa ctcttcgcgg tctttccagt
      841 actcttggat cggaaacccg tcggcctccg aacggtactc cgccaccgag ggacctgagc
      901 gagtccgcat cgaccggatc ggaaaacctc tcgagaaagg cgtctaacca gtcacagtcg
      961 caaggtaggc tgagcaccgt ggcgggcggc agcgggtggc ggtcggggtt gtttctggcg
     1021 gaggtgctgc tgatgatgta attaaagtag gcggtcttga gacggcggat ggtcgaggtg
     1081 aggtgtggca ggcttgagat ccagctgttg gggtgagtac tccctctcaa aagcgggcat
     1141 tacttctgcg ctaagattgt cagtttccaa aaacgaggag gatttgatat tcacctggcc
     1201 cgatctggcc atacacttga gtgacaatga catccacttt gcctttctct ccacaggtgt
     1261 ccactcccag gtccaagttt gccaccatgg agtttcagac ccaggtactc atgtccctgc
     1321 tgctctgcat gtctggtgcg gccgccaatg tggtgtccaa cgagatcgtg aacctgaaga
     1381 accccaacct gcggaacggc tgggccggca aggatgtgac actgcaggac gagcagaacg
     1441 gcctgaacgc cgaggatggc gacgagacag atcccaacgg cgcccacaat gagctgctgc
     1501 agaagtccgg aaaggccgag ctgcagatgc aggcccagga cagcgacagc aaagaggaca
     1561 tcaagaccaa gatcgacgag ctcgtgaaca aggccgaggc cgccaacacc aaggccgata
     1621 cagccgtgac agaggccgag aagctgctga aaaccgccac cgaggccgaa aagcagatca
     1681 aggtggacga ggaaaaagag acaaccgccg ccacaaaggc caaagagcag gctgagaagg
     1741 cctttgccga ggccaagatc aagaaagagg aagccaagac aaaaaaagag gacgctaagg
     1801 ccaaggctaa ggccgacgac gccaagaaga agtccgagga aaccgacgaa gccgagctga
     1861 aggccaagct ggaagaggtg gaaaagctcg tgggccaggc cgaacaggcc gcctctgatg
     1921 ccgagaatga gcagaaaaag gccgaatggg ccgccaagat tgccgaggaa ctgaagaagg
     1981 cctacgaggc caaaaaaaag gcccgcgaga gcaaggtggc cgccgagaac gccaaaaacg
     2041 atgccacatc tgccgccagc ggcagcaagg tgcagaaagt gaccgaggcc atcaagatcg
     2101 ccgacgatga gatgcagacc gccgctaaga atgccgccga agccgaaggc gccgagagaa
     2161 aagctgagca ggccgctagc gaggccatta acgccatcga gcagaaggtg gacgcccaga
     2221 gcaaagtgaa cgtggtgcag aacgaggccg acgctgcctc taaagccgcc accgctgcca
     2281 agaacgccca gaccaaggct gagatcgccg tgttcgtcgt gaaaaccgag gtgtccaaag
     2341 aagaggccgt gaagtccgcc aacgccgccg aggaagctaa aacaaaggct gaggaagtgg
     2401 ccaccaagag cgaggaaatc aagatcacca acgtggccaa gtccgagaaa gtgaaaagcg
     2461 ccaagtctga agccgtgaat caggccgctg ccgccgacaa ggcaaagaaa gaagctgagg
     2521 ctgccgccaa ctctgccgat aaggcccaga caagcaccaa gggcatcgac aacgaggcca
     2581 ccctgagcac cgccaaaaaa gaagccgaaa cagccgccag caacgccggc aaagcccaga
     2641 cagatgcctc taccgccctg gccaaagcca agaaggctca gatcgagaca gagatcgctg
     2701 ccgaggtcgt gaaggcagaa aaggctaaga aggacgccag cagcgacgcc gatgccgctg
     2761 tggaagccag aaagaaagcc gagagcgagg cagagaaagc caagtccaat gaggtggccc
     2821 aggaagccgc ccagaaggct aaagaacagg aagccgaggc cctgaaagcc aagggcaatg
     2881 cccagaccgc cagcgaccag gccgaaaaag aagcagaggg cgacggcacc gaggacaagc
     2941 tggctaaagt gaaagagaaa gaaaaggacg cctccaatgc cgccacagcc gctaaaaacg
     3001 ccagaaccac agccgagatt gccgcagagg tggccaaggc ccaggctgct aagacagagg
     3061 cagaggccgc taaagtggcc gctaacgcag ccaaggacga ggctcagaaa gtggctgacg
     3121 agtccaagag cgctgaggca cagaaggccg cagagaaggc tagcgaagcc gctacaacag
     3181 ccggcgagaa agccgctgaa gctgccaagg tggcagatga cgccaccagc gtgtccaaca
     3241 ccgccaccct gtccaccatg caggaaaagg ccaacaaagc cgtggaacac gccaaagaag
     3301 caaaaaaggc acagaccaaa gcagagctgg ctgccgaaga agccaaggca gaagcagcta
     3361 agaaagaggc ccagaaagct caggaagctg ccgacgccgc taaaaaagag gccgaggaaa
     3421 tcgccaagaa agaaaaagtg gatgccaagg ctgtggccga agccacctcc gccctggata
     3481 ccgcaaagac taaggcaaaa gaggcaaagg acaaggccgg cgacgtgtca aaagaagtgg
     3541 aaaaagctga aaaagaggtg gaaaaagtcg tgggggacga cgcccagaaa agcgagatca
     3601 ccacagccgt gtccggcatc aagggcaaga cctctgaggc cgtgcaggcc gcaaaggatg
     3661 caaaaaaagc caaagacctg gccgagatcg ccctgaatgt cgtgaaagct gaagtggcta
     3721 acgacaaggc taaaaaggct gtgcccgctg ccggcgtggc caaagaggat gccaaaaagg
     3781 ctgccgctag cgccgagcag cccaagaaag aggctgagag cgccgaggaa ggcgccgaaa
     3841 tcgccaaaga gaacgagatc gaggccggcc agaaagccaa agaagccgag gataacgccg
     3901 ccgtggtgca ggccaaactg ctgatcgccg agcaggaact gaaaaacgcc aaggccgaga
     3961 acgacgccga gaagttccag agcgccaagg caaatgccct ggccgctgct gaggaagctg
     4021 tgaagaaagg ccaggccgca gaagccgctg ccaacgctgc tacagacaaa gccaaaaaag
     4081 ctgctgaggc cgccgaaaag gctaaaaaag ccgctgccga gtccgccctg aagaaaaaac
     4141 tgaaggtgct ggaaatcgtg aagaagtaca gcaagcgggg ctacaacgtg gtggacaacg
     4201 atgaacaggt gctgaacgaa gtggatgagc aggcttccga agctaaagaa gaagaggacg
     4261 aggacgaagc agacgacagc gccagctccg acgtggaaat cgaggacgac gaggaagagg
     4321 aagaagaaga ggacgaagaa gtgaaagagg aagagggcca ggcccagagc agcgcccatc
     4381 agaatagtgt ggctgagctg gaaaaccaga agaaagagag ccaggaaaag tccgacgagc
     4441 cccccagcga caacaacgct caggccctgc tgagcgacaa ctacaagaac ttcgccgact
     4501 tcaagaagaa agctgaggac ctgaccaaga acatcatcaa caccatcgac ggcgacgctg
     4561 gcgtgatcga caccctgaag gacttcgcca acgacgtgaa ccagttcatc ctgaacatgg
     4621 gcgcgccgtc gacctccatc acggcctata agagtgaggg ggagtcagcg gagttctcct
     4681 tcccactcaa ccttggagag gaaagcctgc agggagagtt gagatggaag gcagagaagg
     4741 ctccttcttc ccagtcctgg atcaccttct ccctaaagaa ccaaaaggtg tctgtgcaga
     4801 agtctactag caaccccaag ttccagctgt ccgaaacgct cccactcacc cttcagatac
     4861 cccaggtctc ccttcagttt gctggttctg gcaacctgac cctgactctg gacagaggga
     4921 tactgtatca ggaagtgaac ctggtggtga tgaaagtgac tcagcccgac agcaacactt
     4981 tgacctgtga ggtgatggga cccacctcac ccaagatgag actgatcttg aagcaggaga
     5041 atcaggaggc cagggtctcc aggcaggaga aagtgattca agtgcaggcc cctgaagcag
     5101 gggtgtggca atgtctactg agtgaaggtg aagaggtcaa gatggactcc aagatccagg
     5161 ttttatccaa agggttgaat tccggatcac tgcatcatat tctggatgca cagaaaatgg
     5221 tgtggaatca tcgttaagtc tagacacgtg attaattaag gatcccccga cctcgacctc
     5281 tggctaataa aggaaattta ttttcattgc aatagtgtgt tggaattttt tgtgtctctc
     5341 actcggaagg acatatggga gggcaaatca tttggtcgag atccctcgga gatctctagc
     5401 tagaggatcg atccccgccc cggacgaact aaacctgact acgacatctc tgccccttct
     5461 tcgcggggca gtgcatgtaa tcccttcagt tggttggtac aacttgccaa ctgggccctg
     5521 ttccacatgt gacacggggg gggaccaaac acaaaggggt tctctgactg tagttgacat
     5581 ccttataaat ggatgtgcac atttgccaac actgagtggc tttcatcctg gagcagactt
     5641 tgcagtctgt ggactgcaac acaacattgc ctttatgtgt aactcttggc tgaagctctt
     5701 acaccaatgc tgggggacat gtacctccca ggggcccagg aagactacgg gaggctacac
     5761 caacgtcaat cagaggggcc tgtgtagcta ccgataagcg gaccctcaag agggcattag
     5821 caatagtgtt tataaggccc ccttgttaac cctaaacggg tagcatatgc ttcccgggta
     5881 gtagtatata ctatccagac taaccctaat tcaatagcat atgttaccca acgggaagca
     5941 tatgctatcg aattagggtt agtaaaaggg tcctaaggaa cagcgatatc tcccacccca
     6001 tgagctgtca cggttttatt tacatggggt caggattcca cgagggtagt gaaccatttt
     6061 agtcacaagg gcagtggctg aagatcaagg agcgggcagt gaactctcct gaatcttcgc
     6121 ctgcttcttc attctccttc gtttagctaa tagaataact gctgagttgt gaacagtaag
     6181 gtgtatgtga ggtgctcgaa aacaaggttt caggtgacgc ccccagaata aaatttggac
     6241 ggggggttca gtggtggcat tgtgctatga caccaatata accctcacaa accccttggg
     6301 caataaatac tagtgtagga atgaaacatt ctgaatatct ttaacaatag aaatccatgg
     6361 ggtggggaca agccgtaaag actggatgtc catctcacac gaatttatgg ctatgggcaa
     6421 cacataatcc tagtgcaata tgatactggg gttattaaga tgtgtcccag gcagggacca
     6481 agacaggtga accatgttgt tacactctat ttgtaacaag gggaaagaga gtggacgccg
     6541 acagcagcgg actccactgg ttgtctctaa cacccccgaa aattaaacgg ggctccacgc
     6601 caatggggcc cataaacaaa gacaagtggc cactcttttt tttgaaattg tggagtgggg
     6661 gcacgcgtca gcccccacac gccgccctgc ggttttggac tgtaaaataa gggtgtaata
     6721 acttggctga ttgtaacccc gctaaccact gcggtcaaac cacttgccca caaaaccact
     6781 aatggcaccc cggggaatac ctgcataagt aggtgggcgg gccaagatag gggcgcgatt
     6841 gctgcgatct ggaggacaaa ttacacacac ttgcgcctga gcgccaagca cagggttgtt
     6901 ggtcctcata ttcacgaggt cgctgagagc acggtgggct aatgttgcca tgggtagcat
     6961 atactaccca aatatctgga tagcatatgc tatcctaatc tatatctggg tagcataggc
     7021 tatcctaatc tatatctggg tagcatatgc tatcctaatc tatatctggg tagtatatgc
     7081 tatcctaatt tatatctggg tagcataggc tatcctaatc tatatctggg tagcatatgc
     7141 tatcctaatc tatatctggg tagtatatgc tatcctaatc tgtatccggg tagcatatgc
     7201 tatcctaata gagattaggg tagtatatgc tatcctaatt tatatctggg tagcatatac
     7261 tacccaaata tctggatagc atatgctatc ctaatctata tctgggtagc atatgctatc
     7321 ctaatctata tctgggtagc ataggctatc ctaatctata tctgggtagc atatgctatc
     7381 ctaatctata tctgggtagt atatgctatc ctaatttata tctgggtagc ataggctatc
     7441 ctaatctata tctgggtagc atatgctatc ctaatctata tctgggtagt atatgctatc
     7501 ctaatctgta tccgggtagc atatgctatc ctcatgataa gctgtcaaac atgagaattt
     7561 tcttgaagac gaaagggcct cgtgatacgc ctatttttat aggttaatgt catgataata
     7621 atggtttctt agacgtcagg tggcactttt cggggaaatg tgcgcggaac ccctatttgt
     7681 ttatttttct aaatacattc aaatatgtat ccgctcatga gacaataacc ctgataaatg
     7741 cttcaataat attgaaaaag gaagagtatg agtattcaac atttccgtgt cgcccttatt
     7801 cccttttttg cggcattttg ccttcctgtt tttgctcacc cagaaacgct ggtgaaagta
     7861 aaagatgctg aagatcagtt gggtgcacga gtgggttaca tcgaactgga tctcaacagc
     7921 ggtaagatcc ttgagagttt tcgccccgaa gaacgttttc caatgatgag cacttttaaa
     7981 gttctgctat gtggcgcggt attatcccgt gttgacgccg ggcaagagca actcggtcgc
     8041 cgcatacact attctcagaa tgacttggtt gagtactcac cagtcacaga aaagcatctt
     8101 acggatggca tgacagtaag agaattatgc agtgctgcca taaccatgag tgataacact
     8161 gcggccaact tacttctgac aacgatcgga ggaccgaagg agctaaccgc ttttttgcac
     8221 aacatggggg atcatgtaac tcgccttgat cgttgggaac cggagctgaa tgaagccata
     8281 ccaaacgacg agcgtgacac cacgatgcct gcagcaatgg caacaacgtt gcgcaaacta
     8341 ttaactggcg aactacttac tctagcttcc cggcaacaat taatagactg gatggaggcg
     8401 gataaagttg caggaccact tctgcgctcg gcccttccgg ctggctggtt tattgctgat
     8461 aaatctggag ccggtgagcg tgggtctcgc ggtatcattg cagcactggg gccagatggt
     8521 aagccctccc gtatcgtagt tatctacacg acggggagtc aggcaactat ggatgaacga
     8581 aatagacaga tcgctgagat aggtgcctca ctgattaagc attggtaact gtcagaccaa
     8641 gtttactcat atatacttta gattgattta aaacttcatt tttaatttaa aaggatctag
     8701 gtgaagatcc tttttgataa tctcatgacc aaaatccctt aacgtgagtt ttcgttccac
     8761 tgagcgtcag accccgtaga aaagatcaaa ggatcttctt gagatccttt ttttctgcgc
     8821 gtaatctgct gcttgcaaac aaaaaaacca ccgctaccag cggtggtttg tttgccggat
     8881 caagagctac caactctttt tccgaaggta actggcttca gcagagcgca gataccaaat
     8941 actgttcttc tagtgtagcc gtagttaggc caccacttca agaactctgt agcaccgcct
     9001 acatacctcg ctctgctaat cctgttacca gtggctgctg ccagtggcga taagtcgtgt
     9061 cttaccgggt tggactcaag acgatagtta ccggataagg cgcagcggtc gggctgaacg
     9121 gggggttcgt gcacacagcc cagcttggag cgaacgacct acaccgaact gagataccta
     9181 cagcgtgagc tatgagaaag cgccacgctt cccgaaggga gaaaggcgga caggtatccg
     9241 gtaagcggca gggtcggaac aggagagcgc acgagggagc ttccaggggg aaacgcctgg
     9301 tatctttata gtcctgtcgg gtttcgccac ctctgacttg agcgtcgatt tttgtgatgc
     9361 tcgtcagggg ggcggagcct atggaaaaac gccagcaacg cggccttttt acggttcctg
     9421 gccttttgct ggccttttgc tcacatgttc tttcctgcgt tatcccctga ttctgtggat
     9481 aaccgtatta ccgcctttga gtgagctgat accgctcgcc gcagccgaac gaccgagcgc
     9541 agcgagtcag tgagcgagga agcggaagag cgcccaatac gcaaaccgcc tctccccgcg
     9601 cgttggccga ttcattaatg cagctggcac gacaggtttc ccgactggaa agcgggcagt
     9661 gagcgcaacg caattaatgt gagttagctc actcattagg caccccaggc tttacacttt
     9721 atgcttccgg ctcgtatgtt gtgtggaatt gtgagcggat aacaatttca cacaggaaac
     9781 agctatgacc atgattacgc caagctctag ctagaggtcg accaattctc atgtttgaca
     9841 gcttatcatc gcagatccgg gcaacgttgt tgccattgct gcaggcgcag aactggtagg
     9901 tatgga
//
