[The description below was written by a language model from this plasmid's Addgene catalogue record and the feature table of its GenBank file.]
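Description:
MSP3.4-bio is a mammalian expression plasmid built on the pTT3 backbone, designed to produce the full-length ectodomain of the Plasmodium vivax merozoite surface protein MSP3.4 (PVX_097685) as a recombinant protein in mammalian cells. The held sequence record is a 9.9 kb circular construct. It is propagated in E. coli through a high-copy ColE1/pUC-type origin and selected with ampicillin via the bla gene. Residual lac promoter/operator and CAP-binding sequences from the cloning vector lineage are also annotated but play no part in expression of the insert.

Expression is driven by the human CMV immediate-early enhancer and promoter. Downstream of the promoter lies a region annotated only by a primer site described as lying in a synthetic intron. This is followed by a Kozak consensus for efficient translation initiation, and the transcript is terminated by the rabbit beta-globin polyadenylation signal. The feature table does not annotate the coding region itself, which presumably occupies the long unannotated span between the Kozak sequence and the poly(A) signal. According to the catalogue entry, the insert sits between retained NotI and AscI sites. It is fused at its C-terminus to backbone-encoded rat CD4 domains 3 and 4, followed by a peptide substrate for enzymatic biotinylation. All N-linked glycosylation sequons (NXS/T) in the insert have been changed to NXA, a change that prevents the mammalian host from adding N-glycans at these sites.

The biotinylation sequence lets the protein be biotinylated at a defined site, which generally permits capture on streptavidin surfaces, while the CD4 tag offers a common handle. The construct belongs to a library of P. vivax merozoite proteins used to look for vaccine candidates and protein-protein interactions.
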