Addgene plasmid #68508: MSP3.4-bio
Purpose: Expresses full-length P. vivax MSP3.4 (PVX_097685) ectodomain in mammalian cells. C-terminal rat Cd4d3+4 tag, biotinylation sequence
Depositing lab: Julian Rayner & Gavin Wright. Depositing organization: Wellcome Sanger Institute. Publication: A Library of Plasmodium vivax Recombinant Merozoite Proteins Reveals New Vaccine Candidates and Protein-Protein Interactions. Hostetler JB, Sharma S, Bartholdson SJ, Wright GJ, Fairhurst RM, Rayner JC. PLoS Negl Trop Dis. 2015 Dec 23;9(12):e0004264. doi: 10.1371/journal.pntd.0004264. eCollection 2015 Dec. PubMed 26701602.
Backbone
  Vector backbone: pTT3
  Backbone manufacturer: Yves Durocher, NRC
  Backbone size w/o insert (bp): 6654
  Vector type: Mammalian Expression
Growth in bacteria
  Bacterial resistance: Ampicillin, 100 μg/mL
  Growth temperature: 37°C
  Growth strain: DH5alpha
  Copy number: High Copy
Gene/Insert
  Gene/Insert name: MSP3.4 (alt name: PVX_097685)
  Mutation: All NXT/S sites mutated to NXA, where X is any amino acid except Proline
  Promoter: CMV
  Tag / fusion protein: rat CD4 d3+4, enzymatic biotinylation sequence (C terminal on backbone)
  Cloning method: Restriction Enzyme; 5′ cloning site NotI (not destroyed); 3′ cloning site AscI (not destroyed)
  Sequencing primers: 5′ pMT2-F; 3′ rb_glob_PA_term-R
Terms and licenses: Academic/Nonprofit Terms; Industry Terms: Not Available to Industry
How to cite: MSP3.4-bio was a gift from Julian Rayner & Gavin Wright (Addgene plasmid # 68508 ; http://n2t.net/addgene:68508 ; RRID:Addgene_68508)
