>Addgene plasmid #68508 | MSP3.4-bio | depositor partial sequence | sequence record 120611 | MSP3.4 from Not1 to Asc1 restriction sites
GCGGCCGCCAATGTGGTGTCCAACGAGATCGTGAACCTGAAGAACCCCAACCTGCGGAACGGCTGGGCCG
GCAAGGATGTGACACTGCAGGACGAGCAGAACGGCCTGAACGCCGAGGATGGCGACGAGACAGATCCCAA
CGGCGCCCACAATGAGCTGCTGCAGAAGTCCGGAAAGGCCGAGCTGCAGATGCAGGCCCAGGACAGCGAC
AGCAAAGAGGACATCAAGACCAAGATCGACGAGCTCGTGAACAAGGCCGAGGCCGCCAACACCAAGGCCG
ATACAGCCGTGACAGAGGCCGAGAAGCTGCTGAAAACCGCCACCGAGGCCGAAAAGCAGATCAAGGTGGA
CGAGGAAAAAGAGACAACCGCCGCCACAAAGGCCAAAGAGCAGGCTGAGAAGGCCTTTGCCGAGGCCAAG
ATCAAGAAAGAGGAAGCCAAGACAAAAAAAGAGGACGCTAAGGCCAAGGCTAAGGCCGACGACGCCAAGA
AGAAGTCCGAGGAAACCGACGAAGCCGAGCTGAAGGCCAAGCTGGAAGAGGTGGAAAAGCTCGTGGGCCA
GGCCGAACAGGCCGCCTCTGATGCCGAGAATGAGCAGAAAAAGGCCGAATGGGCCGCCAAGATTGCCGAG
GAACTGAAGAAGGCCTACGAGGCCAAAAAAAAGGCCCGCGAGAGCAAGGTGGCCGCCGAGAACGCCAAAA
ACGATGCCACATCTGCCGCCAGCGGCAGCAAGGTGCAGAAAGTGACCGAGGCCATCAAGATCGCCGACGA
TGAGATGCAGACCGCCGCTAAGAATGCCGCCGAAGCCGAAGGCGCCGAGAGAAAAGCTGAGCAGGCCGCT
AGCGAGGCCATTAACGCCATCGAGCAGAAGGTGGACGCCCAGAGCAAAGTGAACGTGGTGCAGAACGAGG
CCGACGCTGCCTCTAAAGCCGCCACCGCTGCCAAGAACGCCCAGACCAAGGCTGAGATCGCCGTGTTCGT
CGTGAAAACCGAGGTGTCCAAAGAAGAGGCCGTGAAGTCCGCCAACGCCGCCGAGGAAGCTAAAACAAAG
GCTGAGGAAGTGGCCACCAAGAGCGAGGAAATCAAGATCACCAACGTGGCCAAGTCCGAGAAAGTGAAAA
GCGCCAAGTCTGAAGCCGTGAATCAGGCCGCTGCCGCCGACAAGGCAAAGAAAGAAGCTGAGGCTGCCGC
CAACTCTGCCGATAAGGCCCAGACAAGCACCAAGGGCATCGACAACGAGGCCACCCTGAGCACCGCCAAA
AAAGAAGCCGAAACAGCCGCCAGCAACGCCGGCAAAGCCCAGACAGATGCCTCTACCGCCCTGGCCAAAG
CCAAGAAGGCTCAGATCGAGACAGAGATCGCTGCCGAGGTCGTGAAGGCAGAAAAGGCTAAGAAGGACGC
CAGCAGCGACGCCGATGCCGCTGTGGAAGCCAGAAAGAAAGCCGAGAGCGAGGCAGAGAAAGCCAAGTCC
AATGAGGTGGCCCAGGAAGCCGCCCAGAAGGCTAAAGAACAGGAAGCCGAGGCCCTGAAAGCCAAGGGCA
ATGCCCAGACCGCCAGCGACCAGGCCGAAAAAGAAGCAGAGGGCGACGGCACCGAGGACAAGCTGGCTAA
AGTGAAAGAGAAAGAAAAGGACGCCTCCAATGCCGCCACAGCCGCTAAAAACGCCAGAACCACAGCCGAG
ATTGCCGCAGAGGTGGCCAAGGCCCAGGCTGCTAAGACAGAGGCAGAGGCCGCTAAAGTGGCCGCTAACG
CAGCCAAGGACGAGGCTCAGAAAGTGGCTGACGAGTCCAAGAGCGCTGAGGCACAGAAGGCCGCAGAGAA
GGCTAGCGAAGCCGCTACAACAGCCGGCGAGAAAGCCGCTGAAGCTGCCAAGGTGGCAGATGACGCCACC
AGCGTGTCCAACACCGCCACCCTGTCCACCATGCAGGAAAAGGCCAACAAAGCCGTGGAACACGCCAAAG
AAGCAAAAAAGGCACAGACCAAAGCAGAGCTGGCTGCCGAAGAAGCCAAGGCAGAAGCAGCTAAGAAAGA
GGCCCAGAAAGCTCAGGAAGCTGCCGACGCCGCTAAAAAAGAGGCCGAGGAAATCGCCAAGAAAGAAAAA
GTGGATGCCAAGGCTGTGGCCGAAGCCACCTCCGCCCTGGATACCGCAAAGACTAAGGCAAAAGAGGCAA
AGGACAAGGCCGGCGACGTGTCAAAAGAAGTGGAAAAAGCTGAAAAAGAGGTGGAAAAAGTCGTGGGGGA
CGACGCCCAGAAAAGCGAGATCACCACAGCCGTGTCCGGCATCAAGGGCAAGACCTCTGAGGCCGTGCAG
GCCGCAAAGGATGCAAAAAAAGCCAAAGACCTGGCCGAGATCGCCCTGAATGTCGTGAAAGCTGAAGTGG
CTAACGACAAGGCTAAAAAGGCTGTGCCCGCTGCCGGCGTGGCCAAAGAGGATGCCAAAAAGGCTGCCGC
TAGCGCCGAGCAGCCCAAGAAAGAGGCTGAGAGCGCCGAGGAAGGCGCCGAAATCGCCAAAGAGAACGAG
ATCGAGGCCGGCCAGAAAGCCAAAGAAGCCGAGGATAACGCCGCCGTGGTGCAGGCCAAACTGCTGATCG
CCGAGCAGGAACTGAAAAACGCCAAGGCCGAGAACGACGCCGAGAAGTTCCAGAGCGCCAAGGCAAATGC
CCTGGCCGCTGCTGAGGAAGCTGTGAAGAAAGGCCAGGCCGCAGAAGCCGCTGCCAACGCTGCTACAGAC
AAAGCCAAAAAAGCTGCTGAGGCCGCCGAAAAGGCTAAAAAAGCCGCTGCCGAGTCCGCCCTGAAGAAAA
AACTGAAGGTGCTGGAAATCGTGAAGAAGTACAGCAAGCGGGGCTACAACGTGGTGGACAACGATGAACA
GGTGCTGAACGAAGTGGATGAGCAGGCTTCCGAAGCTAAAGAAGAAGAGGACGAGGACGAAGCAGACGAC
AGCGCCAGCTCCGACGTGGAAATCGAGGACGACGAGGAAGAGGAAGAAGAAGAGGACGAAGAAGTGAAAG
AGGAAGAGGGCCAGGCCCAGAGCAGCGCCCATCAGAATAGTGTGGCTGAGCTGGAAAACCAGAAGAAAGA
GAGCCAGGAAAAGTCCGACGAGCCCCCCAGCGACAACAACGCTCAGGCCCTGCTGAGCGACAACTACAAG
AACTTCGCCGACTTCAAGAAGAAAGCTGAGGACCTGACCAAGAACATCATCAACACCATCGACGGCGACG
CTGGCGTGATCGACACCCTGAAGGACTTCGCCAACGACGTGAACCAGTTCATCCTGAACATGGGCGCGCC
GTCGACCTCCATCACGGCCTATAAGAGTGAGGGGG
