>Addgene plasmid #68508 | MSP3.4-bio | addgene partial sequence | sequence record 124192 | pMT2-F 5'-TTGCCTTTCTCTCCACAGGT-3'
TGGAGTTTCAGACCCAGGTACTCATGTCCCTGCTGCTCTGCATGTCTGGTGCGGCCGCCAATGTGGTGTC
CAACGAGATCGTGAACCTGAAGAACCCCAACCTGCGGAACGGCTGGGCCGGCAAGGATGTGACACTGCAG
GACGAGCAGAACGGCCTGAACGCCGAGGATGGCGACGAGACAGATCCCAACGGCGCCCACAATGAGCTGC
TGCAGAAGTCCGGAAAGGCCGAGCTGCAGATGCAGGCCCAGGACAGCGACAGCAAAGAGGACATCAAGAC
CAAGATCGACGAGCTCGTGAACAAGGCCGAGGCCGCCAACACCAAGGCCGATACAGCCGTGACAGAGGCC
GAGAAGCTGCTGAAAACCGCCACCGAGGCCGAAAAGCAGATCAAGGTGGACGAGGAAAAAGAGACAACCG
CCGCCACAAAGGCCAAAGAGCAGGCTGAGAAGGCCTTTGCCGAGGCCAAGATCAAGAAAGAGGAAGCCAA
GACAAAAAAAGAGGACGCTAAGGCCAAGGCTAAGGCCGACGACGCCAAGAAGAAGTCCGAGGAAACCGAC
GAAGCCGAGCTGAAGGCCAAGCTGGAAGAGGTGGAAAAGCTCGTGGGCCAGGCCGAACAGGCCGCCTCTG
ATGCCGAGAATGAGCAGAAAAAGGCCGAATGGGCCGCCAAGATTGCCGAGGAACTGAAGAAGGCCTACGA
GGCCAAAAAAAAGGCCCGCGAGAGCAAGGTGGCCGCCGAGAACGCCAAAAACGATGCCACATCTGCCGCC
AGCGGCAGCAAGGTGCAGAAAGTGACCGAGGCCATCAAGATCGCCGACGATGAGATGCAGACCGCCGCTA
AGAATGCCGCCGAAGCCGAAGGCGCCGAGAGAAAAGCTGAGCAGGCCGCTAGCGAGGCCATTAACGCCAT
CGAGCAGAAGGTGGACGCCCAGAGCAAAGTGAACGTGGTGCAGAACGAGGCCGACGCTGCCTCTAAAGCC
GCCACCGCTGCCAAGAACGCCCA
