>Addgene plasmid #68508 | MSP3.4-bio | addgene partial sequence | sequence record 124193 | rb_glob_PA_term-R 5'-CCCATATGTCCTTCCGAGTG-3'
CACACTATTGCAATGAAAATAAATTTCCTTTATTAGCCAGAGGTCGAGGTCGGGGGATCCTTAATTAATC
ACGTGTCTAGACTTAACGATGATTCCACACCATTTTCTGTGCATCCAGAATATGATGCAGTGATCCGGAA
TTCAACCCTTTGGATAAAACCTGGATCTTGGAGTCCATCTTGACCTCTTCACCTTCACTCAGTAGACATT
GCCACACCCCTGCTTCAGGGGCCTGCACTTGAATCACTTTCTCCTGCCTGGAGACCCTGGCCTCCTGATT
CTCCTGCTTCAAGATCAGTCTCATCTTGGGTGAGGTGGGTCCCATCACCTCACAGGTCAAAGTGTTGCTG
TCGGGCTGAGTCACTTTCATCACCACCAGGTTCACTTCCTGATACAGTATCCCTCTGTCCAGAGTCAGGG
TCAGGTTGCCAGAACCAGCAAACTGAAGGGAGACCTGGGGTATCTGAAGGGTGAGTGGGAGCGTTTCGGA
CAGCTGGAACTTGGGGTTGCTAGTAGACTTCTGCACAGACACCTTTTGGTTCTTTAGGGAGAAGGTGATC
CAGGACTGGGAAGAAGGAGCCTTCTCTGCCTTCCATCTCAACTCTCCCTGCAGGCTTTCCTCTCCAAGGT
TGAGTGGGAAGGAGAACTCCGCTGACTCCCCCTCACTCTTATAGGCCGTGATGGAGGTCGACGGCGCGCC
CATGTTCAGGATGAACTGGTTCACGTCGTTGGCGAAGTCCTTCAGGGTGTCGATCACGCCAGCGTCGCCG
TCGATGGTGTTGATGATGTTCTTGGTCAGGTCCTCAGCTTTCTTCTTGAAGTCGGCGAAGTTCTTGTAGT
TGTCGCTCAGCAGGGCCTGAGCGTTGTTGTCGCTGGGGGGCTCGTCGGACTTTTCCTGGCTCTCTTTCTT
CTGGTTTTCCAGCTCAGCCACACTATTCTGATGGGCGCTGCTCTGGGCCTGGCCCTCTTCCTCTTTCACT
TCTTCGTCCTCTTCTTCTTCCTCTTCCTCGTCGTCCTCGATTTCCACGTCGGAGCTGGCGCTGTCGTCTG
CTTCGTCCTCGTCCTCTTCTTCTTTAGCTTCGGAAGCCTGCTCATC
